LOCUS       Exported 5784 bp ds-DNA circular SYN 13-MAY-2021
DEFINITION  optical regulation of nuclear export with extended relaxation time.
ACCESSION   .
VERSION     .
KEYWORDS    AAV-Synapsin-NLS-YPET-optoNES.V416I-WPRE
SOURCE      synthetic DNA construct
  ORGANISM  synthetic DNA construct
REFERENCE   1 (bases 1 to 5784)
  AUTHORS   Li LL, Klein FM, Li Greci L, Popinigis A, Freudenberg F, Courtney MJ
  TITLE     Resonance energy transfer sensitises and monitors in situ switching
            of LOV2-based optogenetic actuators.
  JOURNAL   Nat Commun. 2020 Oct 9;11(1):5107. doi: 10.1038/s41467-020-18816-8.
  PUBMED    33037199
REFERENCE   2 (bases 1 to 5784)
  AUTHORS   .
  TITLE     Direct Submission
  JOURNAL   Exported May 13, 2021 from SnapGene Server 1.1.58
            http://www.snapgene.com
FEATURES             Location/Qualifiers
     source          1..5784
                     /organism="synthetic DNA construct"
                     /mol_type="other DNA"
     repeat_region   1..130
                     /label=AAV2 ITR (alternate)
                     /note="Functional equivalent of wild-type AAV2 ITR"
     promoter        175..622
                     /label=hSyn promoter
                     /note="human synapsin I promoter; confers neuron-specific
                     expression (Kugler et al., 2003)"
     regulatory      643..652
                     /regulatory_class="other"
                     /note="vertebrate consensus sequence for strong initiation
                     of translation (Kozak, 1987)"
     CDS             688..1401
                     /codon_start=1
                     /product="yellow fluorescent protein (YFP) with fast and
                     efficient maturation (Nagai et al., 2002)"
                     /label=Venus
                     /note="mammalian codon-optimized"
                     /translation="VSKGEELFTGVVPILVELDGDVNGHKFSVSGEGEGDATYGKLTLK
                     LLCTTGKLPVPWPTLVTTLGYGLQCFARYPDHMKQHDFFKSAMPEGYVQERTIFFKDDG
                     NYKTRAEVKFEGDTLVNRIELKGIDFKEDGNILGHKLEYNYNSHNVYITADKQKNGIKA
                     NFKIRHNIEDGGVQLADHYQQNTPIGDGPVLLPDNHYLSYQSALFKDPNEKRDHMVLLE
                     FLTAAGITEGMNELYK"
     primer_bind     complement(730..751)
                     /label=EGFP-N
                     /note="EGFP, reverse primer"
     primer_bind     complement(991..1010)
                     /label=EXFP-R
                     /note="For distinguishing EGFP variants, reverse primer"
     misc_feature    1913..2501
                     /label=WPRE
                     /note="woodchuck hepatitis virus posttranscriptional
                     regulatory element"
     primer_bind     complement(1966..1986)
                     /label=WPRE-R
                     /note="WPRE, reverse primer"
     CDS             complement(2384..2395)
                     /codon_start=1
                     /product="Factor Xa recognition and cleavage site"
                     /label=Factor Xa site
                     /translation="IEGR"
     polyA_signal    2531..3007
                     /label=hGH poly(A) signal
                     /note="human growth hormone polyadenylation signal"
     primer_bind     complement(2730..2749)
                     /label=hGH-PA-R
                     /note="Human growth hormone terminator, reverse primer"
     repeat_region   3047..3187
                     /label=AAV2 ITR
                     /note="inverted terminal repeat of adeno-associated virus
                     serotype 2"
     repeat_region   3047..3176
                     /label=AAV2 ITR
     rep_origin      3262..3717
                     /direction=RIGHT
                     /label=f1 ori
                     /note="f1 bacteriophage origin of replication; arrow
                     indicates direction of (+) strand synthesis"
     primer_bind     complement(3349..3368)
                     /label=F1ori-R
                     /note="F1 origin, reverse primer"
     primer_bind     3559..3580
                     /label=F1ori-F
                     /note="F1 origin, forward primer"
     primer_bind     complement(3734..3753)
                     /label=pRS-marker
                     /note="pRS vectors, use to sequence yeast selectable
                     marker"
     primer_bind     3853..3875
                     /label=pGEX 3'
                     /note="pGEX vectors, reverse primer"
     primer_bind     complement(3913..3931)
                     /label=pBRforEco
                     /note="pBR322 vectors, upsteam of EcoRI site, forward
                     primer"
     promoter        3999..4103
                     /gene="bla"
                     /label=AmpR promoter
     CDS             4104..4964
                     /codon_start=1
                     /gene="bla"
                     /product="beta-lactamase"
                     /label=AmpR
                     /note="confers resistance to ampicillin, carbenicillin, and
                     related antibiotics"
                     /translation="MSIQHFRVALIPFFAAFCLPVFAHPETLVKVKDAEDQLGARVGYI
                     ELDLNSGKILESFRPEERFPMMSTFKVLLCGAVLSRIDAGQEQLGRRIHYSQNDLVEYS
                     PVTEKHLTDGMTVRELCSAAITMSDNTAANLLLTTIGGPKELTAFLHNMGDHVTRLDRW
                     EPELNEAIPNDERDTTMPVAMATTLRKLLTGELLTLASRQQLIDWMEADKVAGPLLRSA
                     LPAGWFIADKSGAGERGSRGIIAALGPDGKPSRIVVIYTTGSQATMDERNRQIAEIGAS
                     LIKHW"
     primer_bind     complement(4322..4341)
                     /label=Amp-R
                     /note="Ampicillin resistance gene, reverse primer"
     rep_origin      5135..5723
                     /direction=RIGHT
                     /label=ori
                     /note="high-copy-number ColE1/pMB1/pBR322/pUC origin of
                     replication"
     primer_bind     5624..5643
                     /label=pBR322ori-F
                     /note="pBR322 origin, forward primer"
ORIGIN
        1 cctgcaggca gctgcgcgct cgctcgctca ctgaggccgc ccgggcgtcg ggcgaccttt
       61 ggtcgcccgg cctcagtgag cgagcgagcg cgcagagagg gagtggccaa ctccatcact
      121 aggggttcct gcggccgcac gcgtgtgtct agactgcaga gggccctgcg tatgagtgca
      181 agtgggtttt aggaccagga tgaggcgggg tgggggtgcc tacctgacga ccgaccccga
      241 cccactggac aagcacccaa cccccattcc ccaaattgcg catcccctat cagagagggg
      301 gaggggaaac aggatgcggc gaggcgcgtg cgcactgcca gcttcagcac cgcggacagt
      361 gccttcgccc ccgcctggcg gcgcgcgcca ccgccgcctc agcactgaag gcgcgctgac
      421 gtcactcgcc ggtcccccgc aaactcccct tcccggccac cttggtcgcg tccgcgccgc
      481 cgccggccca gccggaccgc accacgcgag gcgcgagata ggggggcacg ggcgcgacca
      541 tctgcgctgc ggcgccggcg actcagcgct gcctcagtct gcggtgggca gcggaggagt
      601 cgtgtcgtgc ctgagagcgc agtcgagaag gtacagctag ccgccaccat ggccgcagca
      661 aagcgcgtga agctagacct accggtcgtg agcaagggcg aggagctgtt caccggggtg
      721 gtgcccatcc tggtcgagct ggacggcgac gtaaacggcc acaagttcag cgtgtccggc
      781 gagggcgagg gcgatgccac ctacggcaag ctgaccctga agcttctatg caccaccggc
      841 aagctgcccg tgccctggcc caccctcgtg accaccctgg gctacggcct gcagtgcttc
      901 gcccgctacc ccgaccacat gaagcagcac gacttcttca agtccgccat gcccgaaggc
      961 tacgtccagg agcgcaccat cttcttcaag gacgacggca actacaagac ccgcgccgag
     1021 gtgaagttcg agggcgacac cctggtgaac cgcatcgagc tgaagggcat cgacttcaag
     1081 gaggacggca acatcctggg gcacaagctg gagtacaact acaacagcca caacgtctat
     1141 atcaccgccg acaagcagaa gaacggcatc aaggccaact tcaagatccg ccacaacatc
     1201 gaggacggcg gcgtgcagct cgccgaccac taccagcaga acacccccat cggcgacggc
     1261 cccgtgctgc tgcccgacaa ccactacctg agctaccagt ccgccctgtt caaagacccc
     1321 aacgagaagc gcgatcacat ggtcctgctg gagttcctga ccgccgccgg gatcactgag
     1381 ggcatgaacg agctgtacaa gtccggactc agatctcgag ctcaagcttc gaattcactg
     1441 gcaacaacac tggagagaat cgagaaaaac ttcatcatca ccgaccctag actgcccgat
     1501 aatcctatca tcttcgcctc cgactcattt ctccagctca ctgagtactc tcgggaggaa
     1561 attctgggcc ggaattgccg gttcctccag ggacctgaaa ccgatagagc cactgtccga
     1621 aaaatccggg atgccatcga caatcagact gaggtgaccg tccagctcat caattacacc
     1681 aaatctggca aaaaattctg gaacctgttc cacctccagc ctatgagaga tcagaagggc
     1741 gacgtccagt actttattgg cgtccagctg gatggaactg aacatgtgag ggacgctgca
     1801 gaacgagagg gcgtgatgct catcaaaaaa accgccgaaa acatcgatga gctgctgaag
     1861 gagctggccg acctgaacct ggactaggga tccgcggccg ctagataact gaaatcaacc
     1921 tctggattac aaaatttgtg aaagattgac tggtattctt aactatgttg ctccttttac
     1981 gctatgtgga tacgctgctt taatgccttt gtatcatgct attgcttccc gtatggcctt
     2041 cattttctcc tccttgtata aatcctggtt gctgtctctt tatgaggagt tgtggcccgt
     2101 tgtcaggcaa cgtggcgtgg tgtgcactgt gtttgctgac gcaaccccca ctggttgggg
     2161 cattgccacc acctgtcagc tcctttccgg gactttcgct ttccccctcc ctattgccac
     2221 ggcggaactc atcgccgcct gccttgcccg ctgctggaca ggggctcggc tgttgggcac
     2281 tgacaattcc gtggtgttgt cggggaaatc atcgtccttt ccttggctgc tcgcctatgt
     2341 tgccacctgg attctgcgcg ggacgtcctt ctgctacgtc ccttcggccc tcaatccagc
     2401 ggaccttcct tcccgcggcc tgctgccggc tctgcggcct cttccgcgtc ttcgccttcg
     2461 ccctcagacg agtcggatct ccctttgggc cgcctccccg catcgattgt accgcgggcc
     2521 cgggatctac gggtggcatc cctgtgaccc ctccccagtg cctctcctgg ccctggaagt
     2581 tgccactcca gtgcccacca gccttgtcct aataaaatta agttgcatca ttttgtctga
     2641 ctaggtgtcc ttctataata ttatggggtg gaggggggtg gtatggagca aggggcaagt
     2701 tgggaagaca acctgtaggg cctgcggggt ctattgggaa ccaagctgga gtgcagtggc
     2761 acaatcttgg ctcactgcaa tctccgcctc ctgggttcaa gcgattctcc tgcctcagcc
     2821 tcccgagttg ttgggattcc aggcatgcat gaccaggctc agctaatttt tgtttttttg
     2881 gtagagacgg ggtttcacca tattggccag gctggtctcc aactcctaat ctcaggtgat
     2941 ctacccacct tggcctccca aattgctggg attacaggcg tgaaccactg ctcccttccc
     3001 tgtccttctg attttgtagg taaccacgtg cggaccgagc ggccgcagga acccctagtg
     3061 atggagttgg ccactccctc tctgcgcgct cgctcgctca ctgaggccgg gcgaccaaag
     3121 gtcgcccgac gcccgggctt tgcccgggcg gcctcagtga gcgagcgagc gcgcagctgc
     3181 ctgcaggggc gcctgatgcg gtattttctc cttacgcatc tgtgcggtat ttcacaccgc
     3241 atannnnnnn nnnnnnnnnn nnnnnnnnnn nnnnnnnnnn nnnnnnnnnn nnnnnnnnnn
     3301 nnnnnnnnnn nnnnnnnnnn nnnnnnnnnn nnnnnnnntn nnnnnnnnnn nnnnnnnnnn
     3361 nnnnnnnnnn nnnnnnnnnn nnnnncnnnn nnnnnnnnnn nnnnnnnnnn nnnnnnnnnn
     3421 nnnnnnnnnn nnnnnnnnnn nnnnnnnnnn nnnnnnnnnn nnnnnnnnnn nnnnnnnnnn
     3481 nnnnnnnnnn nnnnnnnnnn nnnnnnnnnn nnnnnnnnnn nnnnnnncct ttgacgttgg
     3541 agtccacgtt ctttaatagt ggactcttgt tccaaactgg aacaacactc aactctatct
     3601 cgggctattc ttttgattta taagggattt tgccgatttc ggtctattgg ttaaaaaatg
     3661 agctgattta acaaaaattt aacgcgaatt ttaacaaaat attaacgttt acaattttat
     3721 ggtgcactct cagtacaatc tgctctgatg ccgcatagtt aagccagccc cgacacccgc
     3781 caacacccgc tgacgcgccc tgacgggctt gtctgctccc ggcatccgct tacagacaag
     3841 ctgtgaccgt ctccgggagc tgcatgtgtc agaggttttc accgtcatca ccgaaacgcg
     3901 cgagacgaaa gggcctcgtg atacgcctat ttttataggt taatgtcatg ataataatgg
     3961 tttcttagac gtcaggtggc acttttcggg gaaatgtgcg cggaacccct atttgtttat
     4021 ttttctaaat acattcaaat atgtatccgc tcatgagaca ataaccctga taaatgcttc
     4081 aataatattg aaaaaggaag agtatgagta ttcaacattt ccgtgtcgcc cttattccct
     4141 tttttgcggc attttgcctt cctgtttttg ctcacccaga aacgctggtg aaagtaaaag
     4201 atgctgaaga tcagttgggt gcacgagtgg gttacatcga actggatctc aacagcggta
     4261 agatccttga gagttttcgc cccgaagaac gttttccaat gatgagcact tttaaagttc
     4321 tgctatgtgg cgcggtatta tcccgtattg acgccgggca agagcaactc ggtcgccgca
     4381 tacactattc tcagaatgac ttggttgagt actcaccagt cacagaaaag catcttacgg
     4441 atggcatgac agtaagagaa ttatgcagtg ctgccataac catgagtgat aacactgcgg
     4501 ccaacttact tctgacaacg atcggaggac cgaaggagct aaccgctttt ttgcacaaca
     4561 tgggggatca tgtaactcgc cttgatcgtt gggaaccgga gctgaatgaa gccataccaa
     4621 acgacgagcg tgacaccacg atgcctgtag caatggcaac aacgttgcgc aaactattaa
     4681 ctggcgaact acttactcta gcttcccggc aacaattaat agactggatg gaggcggata
     4741 aagttgcagg accacttctg cgctcggccc ttccggctgg ctggtttatt gctgataaat
     4801 ctggagccgg tgagcgtggg tctcgcggta tcattgcagc actggggcca gatggtaagc
     4861 cctcccgtat cgtagttatc tacacgacgg ggagtcaggc aactatggat gaacgaaata
     4921 gacagatcgc tgagataggt gcctcactga ttaagcattg gtaactgtca gaccaagttt
     4981 actcatatat actttagatt gatttaaaac ttcattttta atttaaaagg atctaggtga
     5041 agatcctttt tgataatctc atgaccaaaa tcccttaacg tgagttttcg ttccactgag
     5101 cgtcagaccc cgtagaaaag atcaaaggat cttcttgaga tccttttttt ctgcgcgtaa
     5161 tctgctgctt gcaaacaaaa aaaccaccgc taccagcggt ggtttgtttg ccggatcaag
     5221 agctaccaac tctttttccg aaggtaactg gcttcagcag agcgcagata ccaaatactg
     5281 ttcttctagt gtagccgtag ttaggccacc acttcaagaa ctctgtagca ccgcctacat
     5341 acctcgctct gctaatcctg ttaccagtgg ctgctgccag tggcgataag tcgtgtctta
     5401 ccgggttgga ctcaagacga tagttaccgg ataaggcgca gcggtcgggc tgaacggggg
     5461 gttcgtgcac acagcccagc ttggagcgaa cgacctacac cgaactgaga tacctacagc
     5521 gtgagctatg agaaagcgcc acgcttcccg aagggagaaa ggcggacagg tatccggtaa
     5581 gcggcagggt cggaacagga gagcgcacga gggagcttcc agggggaaac gcctggtatc
     5641 tttatagtcc tgtcgggttt cgccacctct gacttgagcg tcgatttttg tgatgctcgt
     5701 caggggggcg gagcctatgg aaaaacgcca gcaacgcggc ctttttacgg ttcctggcct
     5761 tttgctggcc ttttgctcac atgt
//
