[The description below was written by a language model from this plasmid's Addgene catalogue record and the feature table of its GenBank file.]
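Description:
AAV-Synapsin-NLS-YPET-optoNES.V416I-WPRE is a 5,784 bp AAV transfer plasmid for neuron-targeted mammalian expression of an optogenetic nuclear-export tool. The expression cassette is flanked by two AAV2 inverted terminal repeats, which allow it to be packaged into recombinant AAV particles when replication and capsid functions are supplied separately. In bacteria the plasmid is maintained at high copy through a ColE1/pUC-type origin and selected with ampicillin via the beta-lactamase gene. An f1 phage origin is also present in the backbone.

Between the ITRs, the human synapsin I promoter confers neuron-specific transcription and is followed by a Kozak consensus and a synthetic open reading frame of about 1.25 kb, described as NLS-YPET-optoNES.V416I. By its name, this fusion combines a nuclear localisation signal, the yellow fluorescent protein YPet, and a light-controlled nuclear export signal. The associated publication title indicates that the actuator is based on the LOV2 domain. The feature table annotates only the fluorescent protein portion, which it labels as the closely related YFP variant Venus. The NLS and optoNES segments, which presumably occupy the unannotated stretches on either side of it, are not marked. The V416I mutation is recorded as giving the switch an extended relaxation time, so the light-induced state should persist longer after illumination. A WPRE downstream of the coding sequence enhances transcript stability and expression, and a human growth hormone polyadenylation signal terminates the message. A short annotated Factor Xa site lies on the reverse strand within the WPRE and is likely an incidental sequence match.

The construct is intended for optical regulation of nuclear export in neurons, with the YPet tag reporting the fusion's location. The depositor notes that the series is modular and was built iteratively.
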