Addgene plasmid #159973: AAV-Synapsin-NLS-YPET-optoNES.V416I-WPRE
Purpose: optical regulation of nuclear export with extended relaxation time
Depositing lab: Michael Courtney. Depositing organization: Turku Bioscience Centre. Publication: Resonance energy transfer sensitises and monitors in situ switching of LOV2-based optogenetic actuators. Li LL, Klein FM, Li Greci L, Popinigis A, Freudenberg F, Courtney MJ. Nat Commun. 2020 Oct 9;11(1):5107. doi: 10.1038/s41467-020-18816-8. PubMed 33037199.
Backbone
  Vector backbone: AAV
  Backbone size w/o insert (bp): 4543
  Vector type: Mammalian Expression, AAV
Growth in bacteria
  Bacterial resistance: Ampicillin, 100 μg/mL
  Growth temperature: 37°C
  Growth strain: NEB Stable
  Copy number: High Copy
Gene/Insert
  Gene/Insert name: NLS-YPET-optoNES.V416I
  Species: Synthetic
  Insert size (bp): 1250
  Mutation: V416I
  Promoter: hSyn1
  Cloning method: Restriction Enzyme; 5′ cloning site multiple; modular (not destroyed); 3′ cloning site multiple; modular (unknown if destroyed)
  Sequencing primers: 5′ 3'Syn-fwd; 3′ WPRE-
Terms and licenses: Academic/Nonprofit Terms; Industry Terms: Not Available to Industry
Depositor comments: Constructs are multipart, modular and generated iteratively.
How to cite: AAV-Synapsin-NLS-YPET-optoNES.V416I-WPRE was a gift from Michael Courtney (Addgene plasmid # 159973 ; http://n2t.net/addgene:159973 ; RRID:Addgene_159973)
